Addgene plasmid #53147: pSUPERretro-Sirt6 shRNA1
Purpose: shRNAi vector for Sirt6
Depositing lab: Katrin Chua. Depositing organization: Stanford University. Publication: SIRT6 is required for maintenance of telomere position effect in human cells. Tennen RI, Bua DJ, Wright WE, Chua KF. Nat Commun. 2011 Aug 16;2:433. doi: 10.1038/ncomms1443. PubMed 21847107.
Backbone
  Vector backbone: pSUPERretro
  Backbone manufacturer: OligoEngine
  Vector type: Mammalian Expression, Retroviral, RNAi
  Selectable markers: Puromycin
Growth in bacteria
  Bacterial resistance: Ampicillin, 100 μg/mL
  Growth temperature: 37°C
  Growth strain: DH5alpha
  Copy number: Unknown
Gene/Insert
  Gene/Insert name: Sirt6 (alt name: sirtuin 6)
  gRNA/shRNA sequence: AAGCTGGAGCCCAAGGAGGAA
  Promoter: H1 RNA polymerase III
  Cloning method: Restriction Enzyme; 5′ cloning site HindIII (not destroyed); 3′ cloning site BglII (not destroyed)
  Sequencing primers: 5′ pLXSN5'
Terms and licenses: Academic/Nonprofit Terms; Industry Terms: Not Available to Industry
How to cite: pSUPERretro-Sirt6 shRNA1 was a gift from Katrin Chua (Addgene plasmid # 53147 ; http://n2t.net/addgene:53147 ; RRID:Addgene_53147)
