[The description below was written by a language model from this plasmid's Addgene catalogue record and pLannotate feature annotations shown in this document.]
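Description:
pSUPERretro-Sirt6 shRNA1 is a retroviral RNAi vector built on the OligoEngine pSUPERretro backbone and designed to knock down sirtuin 6 (Sirt6) in mammalian cells. In bacteria it is propagated through a ColE1/pUC-type origin of replication and selected with ampicillin via the β-lactamase gene and its native promoter. The annotation also picks up several short leftover fragments of older cloning vectors (rop, bom, lacZα, TcR, lacI and lac promoter/operator elements), which appear to be backbone remnants rather than functional parts.

The retroviral portion runs from a murine embryonic stem cell virus 5' LTR through the MESV Ψ packaging signal and a truncated, start-codon-less MMLV gag segment, which together allow the transcript to be packaged into virions when the plasmid is introduced into a packaging cell line that supplies the viral proteins in trans. The 3' LTR is annotated as a ΔU3, self-inactivating form, so that after reverse transcription and integration the LTR promoter activity in the provirus is reduced, which limits interference with the internal promoters. Between the LTRs sit two cassettes. A human H1 RNA polymerase III promoter, oriented antisense to the viral transcript, drives the Sirt6-targeting short hairpin, which was cloned between the BglII and HindIII sites. A mouse PGK promoter drives puromycin N-acetyltransferase for selection of transduced cells. The hairpin itself is not annotated as a separate feature in the table. The species of the Sirt6 target is not given as a field, although the associated publication concerns SIRT6 in human cells. The vector is suited to generating stable, puromycin-selected Sirt6 knockdown cell populations.
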