Features (pLannotate 1.2.2; 21 found; start..end, strand, type, name):
      1..36      +  CDS            rop (fragment): Rop protein, which maintains plasmids at low copy number; rop
    138..237     +  misc_feature   bom (fragment): basis of mobility region from pBR322
    243..392     -  CDS            lacZα (fragment): LacZα fragment of β-galactosidase; lacZ fragment
    392..593     -  CDS            TcR (fragment): tetracycline efflux protein; tet; confers resistance to tetracycline
    594..692     +  CDS            env (fragment): murine leukemia virus gPr80 envelope polyprotein precursor; env; proteolytically cleaved into gp70SU and p15TM subunits
    734..1250    +  LTR            5' LTR: 5' long terminal repeat from murine embryonic stem cell virus
   1314..1655    +  misc_feature   MESV Ψ: packaging signal of murine embryonic stem cell virus
   1722..2138    +  CDS            gag (truncated): truncated Moloney murine leukemia virus (MMLV) gag gene lacking the start codon
   2155..2181    -  misc_feature   MCS (fragment): pBluescript multiple cloning site
   2246..2460    -  promoter       H1 promoter: human H1 RNA promoter
   2471..2970    +  promoter       PGK promoter: mouse phosphoglycerate kinase 1 promoter
   2995..3594    +  CDS            PuroR: puromycin N-acetyltransferase; pac from Streptomyces alboniger; confers resistance to puromycin
   3693..3727    +  LTR            3' LTR (ΔU3) (fragment): self-inactivating 3' long terminal repeat (LTR) from Moloney murine leukemia virus
   3724..4018    +  LTR            3' LTR (ΔU3) (fragment): self-inactivating 3' long terminal repeat (LTR) from Moloney murine leukemia virus
   4180..4196    -  protein_bind   lac operator: The lac repressor binds to the lac operator to inhibit transcription in E. coli. This inhibition can be relieved by adding lactose or isopropyl-β-D-thiogalactopyranoside (IPTG). lac repressor encoded by lacI
   4204..4234    -  promoter       lac promoter: promoter for the E. coli lac operon
   4249..4270    -  protein_bind   CAP binding site: CAP binding activates transcription in the presence of cAMP. E. coli catabolite activator protein
   4283..4375    -  CDS            lacI (fragment): lac repressor; lacI; The lac repressor binds to the lac operator to inhibit transcription in E. coli. This inhibition can be relieved by adding lactose or isopropyl-β-D-thiogalactopyranoside (IPTG).
   4558..5146    -  rep_origin     ori: high-copy-number ColE1/pMB1/pBR322/pUC origin of replication
   5317..6177    -  CDS            AmpR: β-lactamase; bla; confers resistance to ampicillin, carbenicillin, and related antibiotics
   6178..6282    -  promoter       AmpR promoter: bla
>Addgene plasmid #53147 | pSUPERretro-Sirt6 shRNA1 | addgene full sequence | sequence record 151500 | Addgene assembled full plasmid sequence
CTCGCGCGTTTCGGTGATGACGGTGAAAACCTCTGACACATGCAGCTCCCGGAGACGGTCACAGCTTGTC
TGTAAGCGGATGCCGGGAGCAGACAAGCCCGTCAGGGCGCGTCAGCGGGTGTTGGCGGGTGTCGGGGCTG
GCTTAACTATGCGGCATCAGAGCAGATTGTACTGAGAGTGCACCATATGCGGTGTGAAATACCGCACAGA
TGCGTAAGGAGAAAATACCGCATCAGGCGCCATTCGCCATTCAGGCTGCGCAACTGTTGGGAAGGGCGAT
CGGTGCGGGCCTCTTCGCTATTACGCCAGCTGGCGAAAGGGGGATGTGCTGCAAGGCGATTAAGTTGGGT
AACGCCAGGGTTTTCCCAGTCACGACGTTGTAAAACGACGGCGCAAGGAATGGTGCATGCAAGGAGATGG
CGCCCAACAGTCCCCCGGCCACGGGGCCTGCCACCATACCCACGCCGAAACAAGCGCTCATGAGCCCGAA
GTGGCGAGCCCGATCTTCCCCATCGGTGATGTCGGCGATATAGGCGCCAGCAACCGCACCTGTGGCGCCG
GTGATGCCGGCCACGATGCGTCCGGCGTAGAGGCGATTAGTCCAATTTGTTAAAGACAGGATATCAGTGG
TCCAGGCTCTAGTTTTGACTCAACAATATCACCAGCTGAAGCCTATAGAGTACGAGCCATAGATAAAATA
AAAGATTTTATTTAGTCTCCAGAAAAAGGGGGGAATGAAAGACCCCACCTGTAGGTTTGGCAAGCTAGCT
TAAGTAACGCCATTTTGCAAGGCATGGAAAATACATAACTGAGAATAGAGAAGTTCAGATCAAGGTTAGG
AACAGAGAGACAGCAGAATATGGGCCAAACAGGATATCTGTGGTAAGCAGTTCCTGCCCCGGCTCAGGGC
CAAGAACAGATGGTCCCCAGATGCGGTCCCGCCCTCAGCAGTTTCTAGAGAACCATCAGATGTTTCCAGG
GTGCCCCAAGGACCTGAAATGACCCTGTGCCTTATTTGAACTAACCAATCAGTTCGCTTCTCGCTTCTGT
TCGCGCGCTTCTGCTCCCCGAGCTCAATAAAAGAGCCCACAACCCCTCACTCGGCGCGCCAGTCCTCCGA
TAGACTGCGTCGCCCGGGTACCCGTATTCCCAATAAAGCCTCTTGCTGTTTGCATCCGAATCGTGGACTC
GCTGATCCTTGGGAGGGTCTCCTCAGATTGATTGACTGCCCACCTCGGGGGTCTTTCATTTGGAGGTTCC
ACCGAGATTTGGAGACCCCTGCCCAGGGACCACCGACCCCCCCGCCGGGAGGTAAGCTGGCCAGCGGTCG
TTTCGTGTCTGTCTCTGTCTTTGTGCGTGTTTGTGCCGGCATCTAATGTTTGCGCCTGCGTCTGTACTAG
TTAGCTAACTAGCTCTGTATCTGGCGGACCCGTGGTGGAACTGACGAGTTCTGAACACCCGGCCGCAACC
CTGGGAGACGTCCCAGGGACTTTGGGGGCCGTTTTTGTGGCCCGACCTGAGGAAGGGAGTCGATGTGGAA
TCCGACCCCGTCAGGATATGTGGTTCTGGTAGGAGACGAGAACCTAAAACAGTTCCCGCCTCCGTCTGAA
TTTTTGCTTTCGGTTTGGAACCGAAGCCGCGCGTCTTGTCTGCTGCAGCGCTGCAGCATCGTTCTGTGTT
GTCTCTGTCTGACTGTGTTTCTGTATTTGTCTGAAAATTAGGGCCAGACTGTTACCACTCCCTTAAGTTT
GACCTTAGGTCACTGGAAAGATGTCGAGCGGATCGCTCACAACCAGTCGGTAGATGTCAAGAAGAGACGT
TGGGTTACCTTCTGCTCTGCAGAATGGCCAACCTTTAACGTCGGATGGCCGCGAGACGGCACCTTTAACC
GAGACCTCATCACCCAGGTTAAGATCAAGGTCTTTTCACCTGGCCCGCATGGACACCCAGACCAGGTCCC
CTACATCGTGACCTGGGAAGCCTTGGCTTTTGACCCCCCTCCCTGGGTCAAGCCCTTTGTACACCCTAAG
CCTCCGCCTCCTCTTCCTCCATCCGCCCCGTCTCTCCCCCTTGAACCTCCTCGTTCGACCCCGCCTCGAT
CCTCCCTTTATCCAGCCCTCACTCCTTCTCTAGGCGCCGGAATTAGATCGATCTCTCGAGGTCGACGGTA
TCGATAAGCTTAAAAAAAGCTGGAGCCCAAGGAGGAATCTCTTGAATTCCTCCTTGGGCTCCAGCTTGGG
GATCTGTGGTCTCATACAGAACTTATAAGATTCCCAAATCCAAAGACATTTCACGTTTATGGTGATTTCC
CAGAACACATAGCGACATGCAAATATTGCAGGGCGCCACTCCCCTGTCCCTCACAGCCATCTTCCTGCCA
GGGCGCACGCGCGCTGGGTGTTCCCGCCTAGTGACACTGGGCCCGCGATTCCTTGGAGCGGGTTGATGAC
GTCAGCGTTCGAATTCTACCGGGTAGGGGAGGCGCTTTTCCCAAGGCAGTCTGGAGCATGCGCTTTAGCA
GCCCCGCTGGGCACTTGGCGCTACACAAGTGGCCTCTGGCCTCGCACACATTCCACATCCACCGGTAGGC
GCCAACCGGCTCCGTTCTTTGGTGGCCCCTTCGCGCCACCTTCTACTCCTCCCCTAGTCAGGAAGTTCCC
CCCCGCCCCGCAGCTCGCGTCGTGCAGGACGTGACAAATGGAAGTAGCACGTCTCACTAGTCTCGTGCAG
ATGGACAGCACCGCTGAGCAATGGAAGCGGGTAGGCCTTTGGGGCAGCGGCCAATAGCAGCTTTGCTCCT
TCGCTTTCTGGGCTCAGAGGCTGGGAAGGGGTGGGTCCGGGGGCGGGCTCAGGGGCGGGCTCAGGGGCGG
GGCGGGCGCCCGAAGGTCCTCCGGAGGCCCGGCATTCTGCACGCTTCAAAAGCGCACGTCTGCCGCGCTG
TTCTCCTCTTCCTCATCTCCGGGCCTTTCGACCTGCAGCCCAAGCTAGCTTACCATGACCGAGTACAAGC
CCACGGTGCGCCTCGCCACCCGCGACGACGTCCCCAGGGCCGTACGCACCCTCGCCGCCGCGTTCGCCGA
CTACCCCGCCACGCGCCACACCGTCGATCCGGACCGCCACATCGAGCGGGTCACCGAGCTGCAAGAACTC
TTCCTCACGCGCGTCGGGCTCGACATCGGCAAGGTGTGGGTCGCGGACGACGGCGCCGCGGTGGCGGTCT
GGACCACGCCGGAGAGCGTCGAAGCGGGGGCGGTGTTCGCCGAGATCGGCCCGCGCATGGCCGAGTTGAG
CGGTTCCCGGCTGGCCGCGCAGCAACAGATGGAAGGCCTCCTGGCGCCGCACCGGCCCAAGGAGCCCGCG
TGGTTCCTGGCCACCGTCGGCGTCTCGCCCGACCACCAGGGCAAGGGTCTGGGCAGCGCCGTCGTGCTCC
CCGGAGTGGAGGCGGCCGAGCGCGCCGGGGTGCCCGCCTTCCTGGAGACCTCCGCGCCCCGCAACCTCCC
CTTCTACGAGCGGCTCGGCTTCACCGTCACCGCCGACGTCGAGGTGCCCGAAGGACCGCGCACCTGGTGC
ATGACCCGCAAGCCCGGTGCCTGACGCCCGCCCCACGACCCGCAGCGCCCGACCGAAAGGAGCGCACGAC
CCCATGCATCGATAAAATAAAAGATTTTATTTAGTCTCCAGAAAAAGGGGGGAATGAAAGACCCCACCTG
TAGGTTTGGCAAGCTAGAGAACCATCAGATGTTTCCAGGGTGCCCCAAGGACCTGAAATGACCCTGTGCC
TTATTTGAACTAACCAATCAGTTCGCTTCTCGCTTCTGTTCGCGCGCTTCTGCTCCCCGAGCTCAATAAA
AGAGCCCACAACCCCTCACTCGGCGCGCCAGTCCTCCGATAGACTGCGTCGCCCGGGTACCCGTGTATCC
AATAAACCCTCTTGCAGTTGCATCCGACTTGTGGTCTCGCTGTTCCTTGGGAGGGTCTCCTCTGAGTGAT
TGACTACCCGTCAGCGGGGGTCTTTCATGGGTAACAGTTTCTTGAAGTTGGAGAACAACATTCTGAGGGT
AGGAGTCGAATATTAAGTAATCCTGACTCAATTAGCCACTGTTTTGAATCCACATACTCCAATACTCCTG
AAATAGTTCATTATGGACAGCGCAGAAAGAGCTGGGGAGAATTGTGAAATTGTTATCCGCTCACAATTCC
ACACAACATACGAGCCGGAAGCATAAAGTGTAAAGCCTGGGGTGCCTAATGAGTGAGCTAACTCACATTA
ATTGCGTTGCGCTCACTGCCCGCTTTCCAGTCGGGAAACCTGTCGTGCCAGCTGCATTAATGAATCGGCC
AACGCGCGGGGAGAGGCGGTTTGCGTATTGGGCGCTCTTCCGCTTCCTCGCTCACTGACTCGCTGCGCTC
GGTCGTTCGGCTGCGGCGAGCGGTATCAGCTCACTCAAAGGCGGTAATACGGTTATCCACAGAATCAGGG
GATAACGCAGGAAAGAACATGTGAGCAAAAGGCCAGCAAAAGGCCAGGAACCGTAAAAAGGCCGCGTTGC
TGGCGTTTTTCCATAGGCTCCGCCCCCCTGACGAGCATCACAAAAATCGACGCTCAAGTCAGAGGTGGCG
AAACCCGACAGGACTATAAAGATACCAGGCGTTTCCCCCTGGAAGCTCCCTCGTGCGCTCTCCTGTTCCG
ACCCTGCCGCTTACCGGATACCTGTCCGCCTTTCTCCCTTCGGGAAGCGTGGCGCTTTCTCATAGCTCAC
GCTGTAGGTATCTCAGTTCGGTGTAGGTCGTTCGCTCCAAGCTGGGCTGTGTGCACGAACCCCCCGTTCA
GCCCGACCGCTGCGCCTTATCCGGTAACTATCGTCTTGAGTCCAACCCGGTAAGACACGACTTATCGCCA
CTGGCAGCAGCCACTGGTAACAGGATTAGCAGAGCGAGGTATGTAGGCGGTGCTACAGAGTTCTTGAAGT
GGTGGCCTAACTACGGCTACACTAGAAGAACAGTATTTGGTATCTGCGCTCTGCTGAAGCCAGTTACCTT
CGGAAAAAGAGTTGGTAGCTCTTGATCCGGCAAACAAACCACCGCTGGTAGCGGTGGTTTTTTTGTTTGC
AAGCAGCAGATTACGCGCAGAAAAAAAGGATCTCAAGAAGATCCTTTGATCTTTTCTACGGGGTCTGACG
CTCAGTGGAACGAAAACTCACGTTAAGGGATTTTGGTCATGAGATTATCAAAAAGGATCTTCACCTAGAT
CCTTTTAAATTAAAAATGAAGTTTTAAATCAATCTAAAGTATATATGAGTAAACTTGGTCTGACAGTTAC
CAATGCTTAATCAGTGAGGCACCTATCTCAGCGATCTGTCTATTTCGTTCATCCATAGTTGCCTGACTCC
CCGTCGTGTAGATAACTACGATACGGGAGGGCTTACCATCTGGCCCCAGTGCTGCAATGATACCGCGAGA
CCCACGCTCACCGGCTCCAGATTTATCAGCAATAAACCAGCCAGCCGGAAGGGCCGAGCGCAGAAGTGGT
CCTGCAACTTTATCCGCCTCCATCCAGTCTATTAATTGTTGCCGGGAAGCTAGAGTAAGTAGTTCGCCAG
TTAATAGTTTGCGCAACGTTGTTGCCATTGCTACAGGCATCGTGGTGTCACGCTCGTCGTTTGGTATGGC
TTCATTCAGCTCCGGTTCCCAACGATCAAGGCGAGTTACATGATCCCCCATGTTGTGCAAAAAAGCGGTT
AGCTCCTTCGGTCCTCCGATCGTTGTCAGAAGTAAGTTGGCCGCAGTGTTATCACTCATGGTTATGGCAG
CACTGCATAATTCTCTTACTGTCATGCCATCCGTAAGATGCTTTTCTGTGACTGGTGAGTACTCAACCAA
GTCATTCTGAGAATAGTGTATGCGGCGACCGAGTTGCTCTTGCCCGGCGTCAATACGGGATAATACCGCG
CCACATAGCAGAACTTTAAAAGTGCTCATCATTGGAAAACGTTCTTCGGGGCGAAAACTCTCAAGGATCT
TACCGCTGTTGAGATCCAGTTCGATGTAACCCACTCGTGCACCCAACTGATCTTCAGCATCTTTTACTTT
CACCAGCGTTTCTGGGTGAGCAAAAACAGGAAGGCAAAATGCCGCAAAAAAGGGAATAAGGGCGACACGG
AAATGTTGAATACTCATACTCTTCCTTTTTCAATATTATTGAAGCATTTATCAGGGTTATTGTCTCATGA
GCGGATACATATTTGAATGTATTTAGAAAAATAAACAAATAGGGGTTCCGCGCACATTTCCCCGAAAAGT
GCCACCTGACGTCTAAGAAACCATTATTATCATGACATTAACCTATAAAAATAGGCGTATCACGAGGCCC
TTTCGT
