>Addgene plasmid #53147 | pSUPERretro-Sirt6 shRNA1 | addgene partial sequence | sequence record 83878 | pLXSN5 5'-CCCTTGAACCTCCTCGTTCGACC-3'
CCTCACTCCTTCTCTAGGCGCCGGAATTAGATCGATCTCTCGAGGTCGACGGTATCGATAAGCTTAAAAA
AAGCTGGAGCCCAAGGAGGAATCTCTTGAATTCCTCCTTGGGC
